Addgene plasmid #107201: GFP-S100A11
Purpose: Expresses GFP-human S100A11 fusion protein for live cell imaging
Depositing lab: Volker Gerke & Ursula Rescher.
Backbone
  Vector backbone: pEGFP-C2
  Backbone manufacturer: Clontech
  Backbone size w/o insert (bp): 4700
  Total vector size (bp): 5000
  Vector type: Mammalian Expression
  Selectable markers: Neomycin (select with G418)
Growth in bacteria
  Bacterial resistance: Kanamycin, 50 μg/mL
  Growth temperature: 37°C
  Growth strain: DH5alpha
  Copy number: Unknown
Gene/Insert
  Gene/Insert name: S100A11 (alt names: S100C; Calgizzarin)
  Species: H. sapiens (human)
  Insert size (bp): 318
  GenBank ID: NM_005620.1
  Entrez Gene: S100A11 (a.k.a. HEL-S-43, MLN70, S100C)
  Promoter: CMV
  Tag / fusion protein: Green Fluorescent Protein (N terminal on insert)
  Cloning method: Restriction Enzyme; 5′ cloning site EcoRI (not destroyed); 3′ cloning site PstI (not destroyed)
  Sequencing primers: 5′ EGFP-C
Terms and licenses: Academic/Nonprofit Terms; Industry Terms: Not Available to Industry
How to cite: GFP-S100A11 was a gift from Volker Gerke & Ursula Rescher (Addgene plasmid # 107201 ; http://n2t.net/addgene:107201 ; RRID:Addgene_107201)
