[The description below was written by a language model from this plasmid's Addgene catalogue record and pLannotate feature annotations shown in this document.]
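Description:
GFP-S100A11 is a mammalian expression plasmid built on the Clontech pEGFP-C2 backbone that produces human S100A11 (also called S100C or calgizzarin) fused at its N terminus to EGFP. The roughly 5 kb plasmid replicates in E. coli from a high-copy ColE1/pUC-type origin and also carries an f1 phage origin. A single NeoR/KanR (Tn5 aminoglycoside phosphotransferase) gene serves for selection in both hosts. It is preceded by a bacterial bla-type promoter, which gives kanamycin resistance in bacteria, and by the SV40 enhancer/early promoter, which allows G418 selection of transfected mammalian cells. The cassette ends in the HSV TK polyadenylation signal. The short large T antigen, ble and bGH poly(A) hits in the feature table are fragments and probably reflect backbone remnants or annotation matches rather than functional elements.

The expression cassette is driven by the human CMV immediate early enhancer and promoter. The EGFP coding sequence comes first, followed by a short stretch of multiple cloning site that acts as a linker. The S100A11 open reading frame, about 318 bp, was inserted between the EcoRI and PstI sites, both of which were retained. An SV40 polyadenylation signal terminates the transcript. The CMV enhancer fragment annotated at the end of the sequence is simply the same enhancer continuing across the numbering origin of the circular map.

According to the record, the plasmid is intended for live-cell imaging of the GFP-tagged S100A11 fusion protein. The G418 marker would also permit selection of stably expressing cells.
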