Features (pLannotate 1.2.2; 17 found; start..end, strand, type, name):
      1..304     +  enhancer       CMV enhancer: human cytomegalovirus immediate early enhancer
    305..508     +  promoter       CMV promoter: human cytomegalovirus (CMV) immediate early promoter
    553..1269    +  CDS            EGFP: EGFP is a basic (constitutively fluorescent) green fluorescent protein published in 1996, derived from Aequorea victoria. It is reported to be a rapidly-maturing weak dimer with moderate acid sensitivity.
   1275..1308    +  misc_feature   MCS (fragment): multiple cloning site
   1309..1623    +  CDS            S100A11: S10AB_HUMAN - Also known as MLN70, S100C. Experimental evidence at protein level: Swiss-Prot protein existence level 1. Facilitates the differentiation and the cornification of keratinocytes. From Homo sapiens (Human).
   1631..1664    +  misc_feature   MCS (fragment): multiple cloning site
   1681..1765    +  CDS            large T antigen (fragment): large T antigen from SV40 (simian virus 40)
   1788..1909    +  polyA_signal   SV40 poly(A) signal: SV40 polyadenylation signal
   1943..2371    -  rep_origin     f1 ori (sequence partly withheld): f1 bacteriophage origin of replication; arrow indicates direction of (+) strand synthesis
   2398..2502    +  promoter       AmpR promoter: bla
   2504..2861    +  promoter       SV40 promoter: SV40 enhancer and early promoter
   2896..3690    +  CDS            NeoR/KanR: aminoglycoside phosphotransferase from Tn5; aph(3')-II (or nptII); confers resistance to neomycin, kanamycin, and G418 (Geneticin®)
   3711..3863    +  CDS            ble (fragment): BLE_KLEPN - Experimental evidence at protein level: Swiss-Prot protein existence level 1. Binding protein with a strong affinity to the bleomycin family of antibiotics. Binds to CL990; an antimitotic-antibiotic compound. From Klebsiella pneumoniae.
   3922..3969    +  polyA_signal   HSV TK poly(A) signal: herpes simplex virus thymidine kinase polyadenylation signal (Cole and Stacy, 1985)
   4060..4076    -  polyA_signal   bGH poly(A) signal (fragment): bovine growth hormone polyadenylation signal
   4298..4886    +  rep_origin     ori: high-copy-number ColE1/pMB1/pBR322/pUC origin of replication
   5001..5060    +  enhancer       CMV enhancer (fragment): human cytomegalovirus immediate early enhancer
>Addgene plasmid #107201 | GFP-S100A11 | addgene full sequence | sequence record 209813 | Addgene NGS Result
CGTTACATAACTTACGGTAAATGGCCCGCCTGGCTGACCGCCCAACGACCCCCGCCCATTGACGTCAATA
ATGACGTATGTTCCCATAGTAACGCCAATAGGGACTTTCCATTGACGTCAATGGGTGGAGTATTTACGGT
AAACTGCCCACTTGGCAGTACATCAAGTGTATCATATGCCAAGTACGCCCCCTATTGACGTCAATGACGG
TAAATGGCCCGCCTGGCATTATGCCCAGTACATGACCTTATGGGACTTTCCTACTTGGCAGTACATCTAC
GTATTAGTCATCGCTATTACCATGGTGATGCGGTTTTGGCAGTACATCAATGGGCGTGGATAGCGGTTTG
ACTCACGGGGATTTCCAAGTCTCCACCCCATTGACGTCAATGGGAGTTTGTTTTGGCACCAAAATCAACG
GGACTTTCCAAAATGTCGTAACAACTCCGCCCCATTGACGCAAATGGGCGGTAGGCGTGTACGGTGGGAG
GTCTATATAAGCAGAGCTGGTTTAGTGAACCGTCAGATCCGCTAGCGCTACCGGTCGCCACCATGGTGAG
CAAGGGCGAGGAGCTGTTCACCGGGGTGGTGCCCATCCTGGTCGAGCTGGACGGCGACGTAAACGGCCAC
AAGTTCAGCGTGTCCGGCGAGGGCGAGGGCGATGCCACCTACGGCAAGCTGACCCTGAAGTTCATCTGCA
CCACCGGCAAGCTGCCCGTGCCCTGGCCCACCCTCGTGACCACCCTGACCTACGGCGTGCAGTGCTTCAG
CCGCTACCCCGACCACATGAAGCAGCACGACTTCTTCAAGTCCGCCATGCCCGAAGGCTACGTCCAGGAG
CGCACCATCTTCTTCAAGGACGACGGCAACTACAAGACCCGCGCCGAGGTGAAGTTCGAGGGCGACACCC
TGGTGAACCGCATCGAGCTGAAGGGCATCGACTTCAAGGAGGACGGCAACATCCTGGGGCACAAGCTGGA
GTACAACTACAACAGCCACAACGTCTATATCATGGCCGACAAGCAGAAGAACGGCATCAAGGTGAACTTC
AAGATCCGCCACAACATCGAGGACGGCAGCGTGCAGCTCGCCGACCACTACCAGCAGAACACCCCCATCG
GCGACGGCCCCGTGCTGCTGCCCGACAACCACTACCTGAGCACCCAGTCCGCCCTGAGCAAAGACCCCAA
CGAGAAGCGCGATCACATGGTCCTGCTGGAGTTCGTGACCGCCGCCGGGATCACTCTCGGCATGGACGAG
CTGTACAAGTCCGGCCGGACTCAGATCTCGAGCTCAAGCTTCGAATTCATGGCAAAAATCTCCAGCCCTA
CAGAGACTGAGCGGTGCATCGAGTCCCTGATTGCTGTCTTCCAGAAGTATGCTGGAAAGGATGGTTATAA
CTACACTCTCTCCAAGACAGAGTTCCTAAGCTTCATGAATACAGAACTAGCTGCCTTCACAAAGAACCAG
AAGGACCCTGGTGTCCTTGACCGCATGATGAAGAAACTGGACACCAACAGTGATGGTCAGCTAGATTTCT
CAGAATTTCTTAATCTGATTGGTGGCCTAGCTATGGCTTGCCATGACTCCTTCCTCAAGGCTGTCCCTTC
CCAGAAGCGGACCTGATTGGTTCTGCAGTCGACGGTACCGCGGGCCCGGGATCCACCGGATCTAGATAAC
TGATCATAATCAGCCATACCACATTTGTAGAGGTTTTACTTGCTTTAAAAAACCTCCCACACCTCCCCCT
GAACCTGAAACATAAAATGAATGCAATTGTTGTTGTTAACTTGTTTATTGCAGCTTATAATGGTTACAAA
TAAAGCAATAGCATCACAAATTTCACAAATAAAGCATTTTTTTCACTGCATTCTAGTTGTGGTTTGTCCA
AACTCATCAATGTATCTTAACGCGTAAATTGTAAGCGTTAATATTTTGTTAAAATTCGCGTTAAATTTTT
GTTAAATCAGCTCATTTTTTAACCAATAGGCCGAAATCGGCAAAATCCCTTATAAATCAAAAGAATAGAC
CGAGATAGGGT
[37 nt withheld, positions 2042-2078]
AAAGAACGTGGACTCCAACGTCAAAGG
[49 nt withheld, positions 2106-2154]
T
[91 nt withheld, positions 2156-2246]
G
[124 nt withheld, positions 2248-2371]
CAGGTGGCACTTTTCGGGGAAATGTGCGCGGAACCCCTATTTGTTTATTTTTCTAAATACATTCAAATAT
GTATCCGCTCATGAGACAATAACCCTGATAAATGCTTCAATAATATTGAAAAAGGAAGAGTCCTGAGGCG
GAAAGAACCAGCTGTGGAATGTGTGTCAGTTAGGGTGTGGAAAGTCCCCAGGCTCCCCAGCAGGCAGAAG
TATGCAAAGCATGCATCTCAATTAGTCAGCAACCAGGTGTGGAAAGTCCCCAGGCTCCCCAGCAGGCAGA
AGTATGCAAAGCATGCATCTCAATTAGTCAGCAACCATAGTCCCGCCCCTAACTCCGCCCATCCCGCCCC
TAACTCCGCCCAGTTCCGCCCATTCTCCGCCCCATGGCTGACTAATTTTTTTTATTTATGCAGAGGCCGA
GGCCGCCTCGGCCTCTGAGCTATTCCAGAAGTAGTGAGGAGGCTTTTTTGGAGGCCTAGGCTTTTGCAAA
GATCGATCAAGAGACAGGATGAGGATCGTTTCGCATGATTGAACAAGATGGATTGCACGCAGGTTCTCCG
GCCGCTTGGGTGGAGAGGCTATTCGGCTATGACTGGGCACAACAGACAATCGGCTGCTCTGATGCCGCCG
TGTTCCGGCTGTCAGCGCAGGGGCGCCCGGTTCTTTTTGTCAAGACCGACCTGTCCGGTGCCCTGAATGA
ACTGCAAGACGAGGCAGCGCGGCTATCGTGGCTGGCCACGACGGGCGTTCCTTGCGCAGCTGTGCTCGAC
GTTGTCACTGAAGCGGGAAGGGACTGGCTGCTATTGGGCGAAGTGCCGGGGCAGGATCTCCTGTCATCTC
ACCTTGCTCCTGCCGAGAAAGTATCCATCATGGCTGATGCAATGCGGCGGCTGCATACGCTTGATCCGGC
TACCTGCCCATTCGACCACCAAGCGAAACATCGCATCGAGCGAGCACGTACTCGGATGGAAGCCGGTCTT
GTCGATCAGGATGATCTGGACGAAGAGCATCAGGGGCTCGCGCCAGCCGAACTGTTCGCCAGGCTCAAGG
CGAGCATGCCCGACGGCGAGGATCTCGTCGTGACCCATGGCGATGCCTGCTTGCCGAATATCATGGTGGA
AAATGGCCGCTTTTCTGGATTCATCGACTGTGGCCGGCTGGGTGTGGCGGACCGCTATCAGGACATAGCG
TTGGCTACCCGTGATATTGCTGAAGAGCTTGGCGGCGAATGGGCTGACCGCTTCCTCGTGCTTTACGGTA
TCGCCGCTCCCGATTCGCAGCGCATCGCCTTCTATCGCCTTCTTGACGAGTTCTTCTGAGCGGGACTCTG
GGGTTCGAAATGACCGACCAAGCGACGCCCAACCTGCCATCACGAGATTTCGATTCCACCGCCGCCTTCT
ATGAAAGGTTGGGCTTCGGAATCGTTTTCCGGGACGCCGGCTGGATGATCCTCCAGCGCGGGGATCTCAT
GCTGGAGTTCTTCGCCCACCCTAGGGGGAGGCTAACTGAAACACGGAAGGAGACAATACCGGAAGGAACC
CGCGCTATGACGGCAATAAAAAGACAGAATAAAACGCACGGTGTTGGGTCGTTTGTTCATAAACGCGGGG
TTCGGTCCCAGGGCTGGCACTCTGTCGATACCCCACCGAGACCCCATTGGGGCCAATACGCCCGCGTTTC
TTCCTTTTCCCCACCCCACCCCCCAAGTTCGGGTGAAGGCCCAGGGCTCGCAGCCAACGTCGGGGCGGCA
GGCCCTGCCATAGCCTCAGGTTACTCATATATACTTTAGATTGATTTAAAACTTCATTTTTAATTTAAAA
GGATCTAGGTGAAGATCCTTTTTGATAATCTCATGACCAAAATCCCTTAACGTGAGTTTTCGTTCCACTG
AGCGTCAGACCCCGTAGAAAAGATCAAAGGATCTTCTTGAGATCCTTTTTTTCTGCGCGTAATCTGCTGC
TTGCAAACAAAAAAACCACCGCTACCAGCGGTGGTTTGTTTGCCGGATCAAGAGCTACCAACTCTTTTTC
CGAAGGTAACTGGCTTCAGCAGAGCGCAGATACCAAATACTGTTCTTCTAGTGTAGCCGTAGTTAGGCCA
CCACTTCAAGAACTCTGTAGCACCGCCTACATACCTCGCTCTGCTAATCCTGTTACCAGTGGCTGCTGCC
AGTGGCGATAAGTCGTGTCTTACCGGGTTGGACTCAAGACGATAGTTACCGGATAAGGCGCAGCGGTCGG
GCTGAACGGGGGGTTCGTGCACACAGCCCAGCTTGGAGCGAACGACCTACACCGAACTGAGATACCTACA
GCGTGAGCTATGAGAAAGCGCCACGCTTCCCGAAGGGAGAAAGGCGGACAGGTATCCGGTAAGCGGCAGG
GTCGGAACAGGAGAGCGCACGAGGGAGCTTCCAGGGGGAAACGCCTGGTATCTTTATAGTCCTGTCGGGT
TTCGCCACCTCTGACTTGAGCGTCGATTTTTGTGATGCTCGTCAGGGGGGCGGAGCCTATGGAAAAACGC
CAGCAACGCGGCCTTTTTACGGTTCCTGGCCTTTTGCTGGCCTTTTGCTCACATGTTCTTTCCTGCGTTA
TCCCCTGATTCTGTGGATAACCGTATTACCGCCATGCATTAGTTATTAATAGTAATCAATTACGGGGTCA
TTAGTTCATAGCCCATATATGGAGTTCCG
